Addgene plasmid #121812: JJ802: pMAGIC (L1-R5) hU6::SaCas9 gRNA scaffold
Purpose: (Empty Backbone) pMAGIC L1-R5 entry plasmid, contains empty human U6-driven SaCas9 gRNA scaffold for 4-component MultiSite Gateway Pro assembly. Protospacer motif can be inserted after BsaI digestion.
Depositing lab: Christopher Newgard. Depositing organization: Duke University. Publication: Creation of versatile cloning platforms for transgene expression and dCas9-based epigenome editing. Haldeman JM, Conway AE, Arlotto ME, Slentz DH, Muoio DM, Becker TC, Newgard CB. Nucleic Acids Res. 2018 Dec 27. pii: 5264291. doi: 10.1093/nar/gky1286. PubMed 30590691.
Backbone
  Vector backbone: pDONR221 P1-P5r
  Backbone manufacturer: Invitrogen
  Backbone size (bp): 2606
  Vector type: Synthetic Biology ; pMAGIC Gateway Entry Plasmid
Growth in bacteria
  Bacterial resistance: Kanamycin, 50 μg/mL
  Growth temperature: 37°C
  Growth strain: DH5alpha
  Copy number: High Copy
Gene/Insert
  Gene/Insert name: hU6::SaCas9 gRNA scaffold
  Species: Synthetic
  Insert size (bp): 377
  Cloning method: Gateway Cloning
  Sequencing primers: 5′ M13F; 3′ M13R
Terms and licenses: Academic/Nonprofit Terms; Industry Terms: Not Available to Industry
Depositor comments: Annealed oligonucleotides containing the protospacer motif can be ligated into BsaI digested plasmid. SaCas9 gRNA scaffold derived from PMID: 26721686
How to cite: JJ802: pMAGIC (L1-R5) hU6::SaCas9 gRNA scaffold was a gift from Christopher Newgard (Addgene plasmid # 121812 ; http://n2t.net/addgene:121812 ; RRID:Addgene_121812)
