[The description below was written by a language model from this plasmid's Addgene catalogue record and pLannotate feature annotations shown in this document.]
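Description:
JJ802: pMAGIC (L1-R5) hU6::SaCas9 gRNA scaffold is a Gateway entry plasmid from the pMAGIC modular cloning platform, built on the Invitrogen pDONR221 P1-P5r backbone. It is a small (about 3 kb), high-copy bacterial plasmid that replicates from a ColE1/pUC-type origin and is selected with kanamycin through an aminoglycoside phosphotransferase gene. The backbone also carries the rrnB T1 and T2 transcription terminators upstream of the cloning region, which shield the insert from read-through transcription, along with a T7 promoter and short lacI and lacZα remnants that have no evident functional role here.

The payload is a 377 bp synthetic cassette flanked by attL1 and attR5 recombination sites. It consists of the human U6 promoter, an RNA polymerase III promoter suited to expressing small RNAs, followed by a guide RNA scaffold for Staphylococcus aureus Cas9. The plasmid is catalogued as an empty backbone because no targeting sequence is present. BsaI digestion opens the cassette, the gap between the annotated promoter and scaffold being the likely site, so that annealed oligonucleotides encoding a chosen protospacer can be ligated in to produce a complete U6-driven SaCas9 guide. The scaffold is annotated as a fragment, consistent with the depositor's note that it derives from a previously published version rather than the reference sequence.

The attL1/attR5 pair places this module in the first position of a four-component MultiSite Gateway Pro LR reaction, where it is combined with other entry clones and a destination vector. According to the associated publication, the platform is intended for transgene expression and dCas9-based epigenome editing. The record does not specify the partner modules or the destination vector.
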