Features (pLannotate 1.2.2; 11 found; start..end, strand, type, name):
    121..213     +  CDS            lacI (fragment): lac repressor; lacI; The lac repressor binds to the lac operator to inhibit transcription in E. coli. This inhibition can be relieved by adding lactose or isopropyl-β-D-thiogalactopyranoside (IPTG).
    268..295     -  terminator     rrnB T2 terminator: transcription terminator T2 from the E. coli rrnB gene
    427..470     +  terminator     rrnB T1 terminator: Escherichia coli rrnB; transcription terminator T1 from the E. coli rrnB gene
    517..553     -  CDS            lacZα (fragment): LacZα fragment of β-galactosidase; lacZ fragment
    569..668     +  protein_bind   attL1: mutant version of attL; recombination site for the Gateway® LR reaction LR Clonase™
    677..917     +  promoter       U6 promoter: RNA polymerase III promoter for human U6 snRNA
    973..1030    +  misc_RNA       Sa gRNA scaffold (fragment): guide RNA scaffold for the Staphylococcus aureus CRISPR/Cas9 system
   1046..1169    +  protein_bind   attR5: mutant version of attR; recombination site for the Gateway® LR reaction LR Clonase™
   1225..1243    -  promoter       T7 promoter: promoter for bacteriophage T7 RNA polymerase
   1377..2186    +  CDS            KanR: aminoglycoside phosphotransferase; aph(3')-Ia; confers resistance to kanamycin in bacteria or G418 (Geneticin®) in eukaryotes
   2333..2921    +  rep_origin     ori: high-copy-number ColE1/pMB1/pBR322/pUC origin of replication
>Addgene plasmid #121812 | JJ802: pMAGIC (L1-R5) hU6::SaCas9 gRNA scaffold | addgene full sequence | sequence record 237358 | Addgene NGS Result
CTTTCCTGCGTTATCCCCTGATTCTGTGGATAACCGTATTACCGCCTTTGAGTGAGCTGATACCGCTCGC
CGCAGCCGAACGACCGAGCGCAGCGAGTCAGTGAGCGAGGAAGCGGAAGAGCGCCCAATACGCAAACCGC
CTCTCCCCGCGCGTTGGCCGATTCATTAATGCAGCTGGCACGACAGGTTTCCCGACTGGAAAGCGGGCAG
TGAGCGCAACGCAATTAATACGCGTACCGCTAGCCAGGAAGAGTTTGTAGAAACGCAAAAAGGCCATCCG
TCAGGATGGCCTTCTGCTTAGTTTGATGCCTGGCAGTTTATGGCGGGCGTCCTGCCCGCCACCCTCCGGG
CCGTTGCTTCACAACGTTCAAATCCGCTCCCGGCGGATTTGTCCTACTCAGGAGAGCGTTCACCGACAAA
CAACAGATAAAACGAAAGGCCCAGTCTTCCGACTGAGCCTTTCGTTTTATTTGATGCCTGGCAGTTCCCT
ACTCTCGCGTTAACGCTAGCATGGATGTTTTCCCAGTCACGACGTTGTAAAACGACGGCCAGTCTTAAGC
TCGGGCCCCAAATAATGATTTTATTTTGACTGATAGTGACCTGTTCGTTGCAACAAATTGATGAGCAATG
CTTTTTTATAATGCCAACTTTGTACAAAAAAGCAGGCTAGGTACCTGAGGGCCTATTTCCCATGATTCCT
TCATATTTGCATATACGATACAAGGCTGTTAGAGAGATAATTGGAATTAATTTGACTGTAAACACAAAGA
TATTAGTACAAAATACGTGACGTAGAAAGTAATAATTTCTTGGGTAGTTTGCAGTTTTAAAATTATGTTT
TAAAATGGACTATCATATGCTTACCGTAACTTGAAAGTATTTCGATTTCTTGGCTTTATATATCTTGTGG
AAAGGACGAAACACCGGAGACCACGGCAGGTCTCAGTTTAAGTACTCTGTGCTGGAAACAGCACAGAATC
TACTAAACAAGGCAAAATGCCGTGTTTATCTCGTCAACTTGTTGGCGAGATTTTTGCGGCCGCTGCAACT
TTGTATACAAAAGTTGAACGAGAAACGTAAAATGATATAAATATCAATATATTAAATTAGATTTTGCATA
AAAAACAGACTACATAATACTGTAAAACACAACATATCCAGTCACTATGAATCAACTACTTAGATGGTAT
TAGTGACCTGTACTGCAGGGCGGCCGCGATATCCCCTATAGTGAGTCGTATTACATGGTCATAGCTGTTT
CCTGGCAGCTCTGGCCCGTGTCTCAAAATCTCTGATGTTACATTGCACAAGATAAAAATATATCATCATG
AACAATAAAACTGTCTGCTTACATAAACAGTAATACAAGGGGTGTTATGAGCCATATTCAACGGGAAACG
TCGAGGCCGCGATTAAATTCCAACATGGATGCTGATTTATATGGGTATAAATGGGCTCGCGATAATGTCG
GGCAATCAGGTGCGACAATCTATCGCTTGTATGGGAAGCCCGATGCGCCAGAGTTGTTTCTGAAACATGG
CAAAGGTAGCGTTGCCAATGATGTTACAGATGAGATGGTCAGACTAAACTGGCTGACGGAATTTATGCCT
CTTCCGACCATCAAGCATTTTATCCGTACTCCTGATGATGCATGGTTACTCACCACTGCGATCCCCGGAA
AAACAGCATTCCAGGTATTAGAAGAATATCCTGATTCAGGTGAAAATATTGTTGATGCGCTGGCAGTGTT
CCTGCGCCGGTTGCATTCGATTCCTGTTTGTAATTGTCCTTTTAACAGCGATCGCGTATTTCGTCTCGCT
CAGGCGCAATCACGAATGAATAACGGTTTGGTTGATGCGAGTGATTTTGATGACGAGCGTAATGGCTGGC
CTGTTGAACAAGTCTGGAAAGAAATGCATAAACTTTTGCCATTCTCACCGGATTCAGTCGTCACTCATGG
TGATTTCTCACTTGATAACCTTATTTTTGACGAGGGGAAATTAATAGGTTGTATTGATGTTGGACGAGTC
GGAATCGCAGACCGATACCAGGATCTTGCCATCCTATGGAACTGCCTCGGTGAGTTTTCTCCTTCATTAC
AGAAACGGCTTTTTCAAAAATATGGTATTGATAATCCTGATATGAATAAATTGCAGTTTCATTTGATGCT
CGATGAGTTTTTCTAATCAGAATTGGTTAATTGGTTGTAACACTGGCAGAGCATTACGCTGACTTGACGG
GACGGCGCAAGCTCATGACCAAAATCCCTTAACGTGAGTTACGCGTCGTTCCACTGAGCGTCAGACCCCG
TAGAAAAGATCAAAGGATCTTCTTGAGATCCTTTTTTTCTGCGCGTAATCTGCTGCTTGCAAACAAAAAA
ACCACCGCTACCAGCGGTGGTTTGTTTGCCGGATCAAGAGCTACCAACTCTTTTTCCGAAGGTAACTGGC
TTCAGCAGAGCGCAGATACCAAATACTGTTCTTCTAGTGTAGCCGTAGTTAGGCCACCACTTCAAGAACT
CTGTAGCACCGCCTACATACCTCGCTCTGCTAATCCTGTTACCAGTGGCTGCTGCCAGTGGCGATAAGTC
GTGTCTTACCGGGTTGGACTCAAGACGATAGTTACCGGATAAGGCGCAGCGGTCGGGCTGAACGGGGGGT
TCGTGCACACAGCCCAGCTTGGAGCGAACGACCTACACCGAACTGAGATACCTACAGCGTGAGCTATGAG
AAAGCGCCACGCTTCCCGAAGGGAGAAAGGCGGACAGGTATCCGGTAAGCGGCAGGGTCGGAACAGGAGA
GCGCACGAGGGAGCTTCCAGGGGGAAACGCCTGGTATCTTTATAGTCCTGTCGGGTTTCGCCACCTCTGA
CTTGAGCGTCGATTTTTGTGATGCTCGTCAGGGGGGCGGAGCCTATGGAAAAACGCCAGCAACGCGGCCT
TTTTACGGTTCCTGGCCTTTTGCTGGCCTTTTGCTCACATGTT
